>Addgene plasmid #175036 | pRepair-MPP8_mAID-P2A-BFP | addgene full sequence | sequence record 343517 | Addgene NGS Result
ATCAAGCTTGGCGTAATCATGGTCATAGCTGTTTCCTGTGTGAAATTGTTATCCGCTCACAATTCCACAC
AACATACGAGCCGGAAGCATAAAGTGTAAAGCCTGGGGTGCCTAATGAGTGAGCTAACTCACATTAATTG
CGTTGCGCTCACTGCCCGCTTTCCAGTCGGGAAACCTGTCGTGCCAGCTGCATTAATGAATCGGCCAACG
CGCGGGGAGAGGCGGTTTGCGTATTGGGCGCTCTTCCGCTTCCTCGCTCACTGACTCGCTGCGCTCGGTC
GTTCGGCTGCGGCGAGCGGTATCAGCTCACTCAAAGGCGGTAATACGGTTATCCACAGAATCAGGGGATA
ACGCAGGAAAGAACATGTGAGCAAAAGGCCAGCAAAAGGCCAGGAACCGTAAAAAGGCCGCGTTGCTGGC
GTTTTTCCATAGGCTCCGCCCCCCTGACGAGCATCACAAAAATCGACGCTCAAGTCAGAGGTGGCGAAAC
CCGACAGGACTATAAAGATACCAGGCGTTTCCCCCTGGAAGCTCCCTCGTGCGCTCTCCTGTTCCGACCC
TGCCGCTTACCGGATACCTGTCCGCCTTTCTCCCTTCGGGAAGCGTGGCGCTTTCTCATAGCTCACGCTG
TAGGTATCTCAGTTCGGTGTAGGTCGTTCGCTCCAAGCTGGGCTGTGTGCACGAACCCCCCGTTCAGCCC
GACCGCTGCGCCTTATCCGGTAACTATCGTCTTGAGTCCAACCCGGTAAGACACGACTTATCGCCACTGG
CAGCAGCCACTGGTAACAGGATTAGCAGAGCGAGGTATGTAGGCGGTGCTACAGAGTTCTTGAAGTGGTG
GCCTAACTACGGCTACACTAGAAGAACAGTATTTGGTATCTGCGCTCTGCTGAAGCCAGTTACCTTCGGA
AAAAGAGTTGGTAGCTCTTGATCCGGCAAACAAACCACCGCTGGTAGCGGTGGTTTTTTTGTTTGCAAGC
AGCAGATTACGCGCAGAAAAAAAGGATCTCAAGAAGATCCTTTGATCTTTTCTACGGGGTCTGACGCTCA
GTGGAACGAAAACTCACGTTAAGGGATTTTGGTCATGAGATTATCAAAAAGGATCTTCACCTAGATCCTT
TTAAATTAAAAATGAAGTTTTAAATCAATCTAAAGTATATATGAGTAAACTTGGTCTGACAGTTACCAAT
GCTTAATCAGTGAGGCACCTATCTCAGCGATCTGTCTATTTCGTTCATCCATAGTTGCCTGACTCCCCGT
CGTGTAGATAACTACGATACGGGAGGGCTTACCATCTGGCCCCAGTGCTGCAATGATACCGCGAGACCCA
CGCTCACCGGCTCCAGATTTATCAGCAATAAACCAGCCAGCCGGAAGGGCCGAGCGCAGAAGTGGTCCTG
CAACTTTATCCGCCTCCATCCAGTCTATTAATTGTTGCCGGGAAGCTAGAGTAAGTAGTTCGCCAGTTAA
TAGTTTGCGCAACGTTGTTGCCATTGCTACAGGCATCGTGGTGTCACGCTCGTCGTTTGGTATGGCTTCA
TTCAGCTCCGGTTCCCAACGATCAAGGCGAGTTACATGATCCCCCATGTTGTGCAAAAAAGCGGTTAGCT
CCTTCGGTCCTCCGATCGTTGTCAGAAGTAAGTTGGCCGCAGTGTTATCACTCATGGTTATGGCAGCACT
GCATAATTCTCTTACTGTCATGCCATCCGTAAGATGCTTTTCTGTGACTGGTGAGTACTCAACCAAGTCA
TTCTGAGAATAGTGTATGCGGCGACCGAGTTGCTCTTGCCCGGCGTCAATACGGGATAATACCGCGCCAC
ATAGCAGAACTTTAAAAGTGCTCATCATTGGAAAACGTTCTTCGGGGCGAAAACTCTCAAGGATCTTACC
GCTGTTGAGATCCAGTTCGATGTAACCCACTCGTGCACCCAACTGATCTTCAGCATCTTTTACTTTCACC
AGCGTTTCTGGGTGAGCAAAAACAGGAAGGCAAAATGCCGCAAAAAAGGGAATAAGGGCGACACGGAAAT
GTTGAATACTCATACTCTTCCTTTTTCAATATTATTGAAGCATTTATCAGGGTTATTGTCTCATGAGCGG
ATACATATTTGAATGTATTTAGAAAAATAAACAAATAGGGGTTCCGCGCACATTTCCCCGAAAAGTGCCA
CCTGACGTCTAAGAAACCATTATTATCATGACATTAACCTATAAAAATAGGCGTATCACGAGGCCCTTTC
GTCTCGCGCGTTTCGGTGATGACGGTGAAAACCTCTGACACATGCAGCTCCCGGAGACGGTCACAGCTTG
TCTGTAAGCGGATGCCGGGAGCAGACAAGCCCGTCAGGGCGCGTCAGCGGGTGTTGGCGGGTGTCGGGGC
TGGCTTAACTATGCGGCATCAGAGCAGATTGTACTGAGAGTGCACCATATGCGGTGTGAAATACCGCACA
GATGCGTAAGGAGAAAATACCGCATCAGGCGCCATTCGCCATTCAGGCTGCGCAACTGTTGGGAAGGGCG
ATCGGTGCGGGCCTCTTCGCTATTACGCCAGCTGGCGAAAGGGGGATGTGCTGCAAGGCGATTAAGTTGG
GTAACGCCAGGGTTTTCCCAGTCACGACGTTGTAAAACGACGGCCAGTGAATTCGATGTATATTAGTGAA
CTTCAGACAATCCCCACTCACTATAAAAGAAAATGATCCAAATTGTTAGAACATGTTAATGTTTATTCAC
TTAAATCGTGCTACCATATGTCCTACAGAAAACAATGTGAGACTAGAATAGAATAGTAGCATGCCACGCC
CTCATTCTAACACACTCTGCTGCTGGAACTCTTCCAGAGGCTAATAAAATGAACACCTTGTATTGAATGC
AGTCATGTGTTGTTTTTATTTCAGCCCTAGGTAGCCTAGAACTCTTTAGACATGGTAAGCCTTGAAGGTG
AGGTTTTTGGGGGGCTGCACAGAGAGATCCTATCTTAAAATTCAAAAACAAAACCCCTCAGTTCGCTGAT
CGGAGTTCCTGGTCTCTATTGTAAATGTCACAGCCCTGACTTGAGTCTGACTTTATCTTCTCTCTTTCCC
CTCTAGGACAGTCACTTTGTTTATTCATTCAGTCCTGTTGCTGGCCCCAATAAGTTGTTTATAAGGTTGA
CGGAAGCACCCTTTGCCAAGGTGAAAATCTTTGCTTCATATTTACACAGTAACTGCTGACATAATAATAG
CAATACTAATAAATCCTCTCACTAGAAACGTCAGGAGACATGGTTCAGACAAGCTCTTTGTACTAGACGG
CTTATGTTGGGCAAACTTCGGCTCTCTGAGGCAGCTATGCATAGCATATTTGGCAAGTCTGGGGGCATCC
CTGCTGAGCTCTCCAAATCTTGACTTCAGTACTAAAATGCCACTACCCTCACCTAGGACAGATCCCTCCA
TATGAAAAAAGGAAGCTGGACTACTTAGAAGACCATTCTAATAATGGTTACCTAATATATATTATAGCAA
TAACTTGGATGTTCTTACAAGGTGGAATTTGTGTACTGACATTCATTCTCTTCTTTAGGTTAAGTTGCTA
ATAGGTGCATACAGAGTACAGCTGCAGGGTGGTTCTGGTAAGGAGAAGAGTGCTTGTCCTAAAGATCCAG
CCAAACCTCCGGCCAAGGCACAAGTTGTGGGATGGCCACCGGTGAGATCATACCGGAAGAACGTGATGGT
TTCCTGCCAAAAATCAAGCGGTGGCCCGGAGGCGGCGGCGTTCGTGAAGGTATCAATGGACGGAGCACCG
TACTTGAGGAAAATCGATTTGAGGATGTATAAAGGATCCGGCGCAACAAACTTCTCTCTGCTGAAACAAG
CCGGAGATGTCGAAGAGAATCCTGGACCGGTGTCTAAGGGCGAAGAGCTGATTAAGGAGAACATGCACAT
GAAGCTGTACATGGAGGGCACCGTGGACAACCATCACTTCAAGTGCACATCCGAGGGCGAAGGCAAGCCC
TACGAGGGCACCCAGACCATGAGAATCAAGGTGGTCGAGGGCGGCCCTCTCCCCTTCGCCTTCGACATCC
TGGCTACTAGCTTCCTCTACGGCAGCAAGACCTTCATCAACCACACCCAGGGCATCCCCGACTTCTTCAA
GCAGTCCTTCCCTGAGGGCTTCACATGGGAGAGAGTCACCACATACGAAGACGGGGGCGTGCTGACCGCT
ACCCAGGACACCAGCCTCCAGGACGGCTGCCTCATCTACAACGTCAAGATCAGAGGGGTGAACTTCACAT
CCAACGGCCCTGTGATGCAGAAGAAAACACTCGGCTGGGAGGCCTTCACCGAGACGCTGTACCCCGCTGA
CGGCGGCCTGGAAGGCAGAAACGACATGGCCCTGAAGCTCGTGGGCGGGAGCCATCTGATCGCAAACGCC
AAGACCACATATAGATCCAAGAAACCCGCTAAGAACCTCAAGATGCCTGGCGTCTACTATGTGGACTACA
GACTGGAAAGAATCAAGGAGGCCAACAACGAGACCTACGTCGAGCAGCACGAGGTGGCAGTGGCCAGATA
CTGCGACCTCCCTAGCAAACTGGGGCACAAGCTTAATTAACCACAAAGGATGCAGAACCGGCCTCTTTTC
AGCTGGATTCCAAGGACCATCCCTGTAGCAGTTTGGAATTCTGGTGCAGCTCAAATGTTCCTACCTAGTT
GTAAACTTAAAATTTAAGCCTGCTGCCTGTTCAGGTTTGTCTACATATATTTGTGCCATTGGTCGAAAAC
GTTCAATGTTCTGCTTAGTTTATTTCCACAATGTGGAACAGTACGTGTAAGAAATATTTAAGGAAATTAA
AAACCTTTTGAATTGAAATTTTCTACTAGTCGTTGTGAGTTTGTATTTGAAAAACAAAAACCAGATTCAG
GGTGGGCCCCACTACTGAGTTCAAGAGTAGCCATGTCTACAACAACATGAACCTTTTACAAATCAGGTTT
AAACATTTACTATACAACTAAGTTTGATATTCTTAAAGGTGGAAAAGCAACTTAATTATAATTATAAAAT
GTAACAATGCAGCTGCAGGATTTTCCTCTGAGCCTCTTTGTTTCCAGAATAAAGACATCTGAGATTGAAT
TATAAGCTTGGGCTTGTTCTGACTCGCTTGTAACTTAACCAACACGTTTATTCTATTCCATGGTCAGAGG
CAATTCTGTCCCCTCACCCGATTATCCCAGAGTCCTCTTCCCTACCAGAACTTCCACCTATTTCCTTCCT
GCCTCAGCTAGCAGGCCATCAGCTACTTATTTATGGCAGGTGATGCTTCCATACAGTACACAACAGATTC
TCTCTACAGTAGAAATGTGTCCCGTAGCATACTCTTGACATGTGCTGTGACTGCTCATAAGCATAAATCA
CAAAATAAGGTTTTCTGCCTGCGGCTTTTGCGTCATTAGGAGTTTTTCCTCACAGCGTGCTGTAACCTGT
AAGAGACAAAGCTTTCATCAATAAATGGGAATGGTATACATGTGCACACATGCATGCATTTTGTCCTTTG
TAACACAGCC
Features (pLannotate 1.2.2; 13 found; start..end, strand, type, name):
     46..62      -  protein_bind   lac operator: The lac repressor binds to the lac operator to inhibit transcription in E. coli. This inhibition can be relieved by adding lactose or isopropyl-β-D-thiogalactopyranoside (IPTG). lac repressor encoded by lacI
     70..100     -  promoter       lac promoter: promoter for the E. coli lac operon
    115..136     -  protein_bind   CAP binding site: CAP binding activates transcription in the presence of cAMP. E. coli catabolite activator protein
    149..241     -  CDS            lacI (fragment): lac repressor; lacI; The lac repressor binds to the lac operator to inhibit transcription in E. coli. This inhibition can be relieved by adding lactose or isopropyl-β-D-thiogalactopyranoside (IPTG).
    424..1012    -  rep_origin     ori: high-copy-number ColE1/pMB1/pBR322/pUC origin of replication
   1183..2043    -  CDS            AmpR: β-lactamase; bla; confers resistance to ampicillin, carbenicillin, and related antibiotics
   2044..2148    -  promoter       AmpR promoter: bla
   2243..2278    +  CDS            rop (fragment): Rop protein, which maintains plasmids at low copy number; rop
   2380..2479    +  misc_feature   bom (fragment): basis of mobility region from pBR322
   2485..2642    -  CDS            lacZα (fragment): LacZα fragment of β-galactosidase; lacZ fragment
   3087..3179    +  CDS            Mphosph8 (fragment): MPP8_RAT - Also known as Mpp8 From Rattus norvegicus (Rat).
   3610..3813    +  CDS            mini-AID: minimal degron from the auxin-responsive IAA17 protein of Arabidopsis thaliana (Kubota et al., 2013) acts as an auxin-inducible degron (AID) in the presence of TIR1
   3879..4587    +  CDS            mTagBFP2 (fragment): enhanced monomeric blue fluorescent protein (Subach et al., 2011) mammalian codon-optimized
