[The description below was written by a language model from this plasmid's Addgene catalogue record and pLannotate feature annotations shown in this document.]
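Description:
pRepair-MPP8_mAID-P2A-BFP is a homology-directed repair donor plasmid built on the pUC19 backbone and designed for CRISPR/Cas9-mediated C-terminal tagging of the endogenous mouse MPP8 (Mphosph8) gene with a mini auxin-inducible degron. The sequenced record is about 5.5 kb. It is propagated in E. coli through the high-copy ColE1/pUC origin and selected with ampicillin via the β-lactamase gene and its promoter. Remnants of the pUC19 lac region (lac promoter and operator, CAP site, a disrupted lacZα fragment) and small rop, bom and lacI fragments are backbone leftovers with no role in the payload.

The insert, assembled by Gibson cloning, consists of the mini-AID degron (the minimal IAA17-derived sequence from Arabidopsis) followed by an annotated mTagBFP2 coding sequence. According to the construct name, the two are joined by a P2A self-cleaving peptide, which would fit the short gap between them although it is not annotated. Upstream of the degron, the annotation detects a fragment of Mphosph8 coding sequence (matched to the rat orthologue by the annotation tool, though the record specifies the mouse gene), consistent with a 5′ homology arm. Unannotated sequence downstream of BFP presumably forms the 3′ arm, though the arm boundaries are not stated. No mammalian promoter is annotated, so expression would depend on in-frame integration at the MPP8 locus.

After correct knock-in, MPP8 is produced as an mAID fusion and BFP is released as a separate protein, serving as the fluorescent marker for identifying edited cells. In cells expressing TIR1, auxin addition then triggers rapid degradation of the tagged MPP8. The associated study examined the role of MPP8 in the self-renewal of ground-state pluripotent stem cells.
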