Addgene plasmid #175036: pRepair-MPP8_mAID-P2A-BFP
Purpose: Homology Directed Repair construct for C-terminal tagging of mMPP8 with mAID using CRISPR/Cas9
Depositing lab: Kristian Helin. Publication: MPP8 is essential for sustaining self-renewal of ground-state pluripotent stem cells. Muller I, Moroni AS, Shlyueva D, Sahadevan S, Schoof EM, Radzisheuskaya A, Hojfeldt JW, Tatar T, Koche RP, Huang C, Helin K. Nat Commun. 2021 May 24;12(1):3034. doi: 10.1038/s41467-021-23308-4. PubMed 34031396.
Backbone
  Vector backbone: pUC19
  Vector type: HDR donor template
  Selectable markers: BFP
Growth in bacteria
  Bacterial resistance: Ampicillin, 100 μg/mL
  Growth temperature: 37°C
  Growth strain: NEB Stable
  Copy number: Unknown
Gene/Insert
  Gene/Insert name: mAID-P2A-BFP
  Cloning method: Gibson Cloning
  Sequencing primers: 5′ unknown; 3′ unknown
Terms and licenses: Academic/Nonprofit Terms; Industry Terms: Not Available to Industry
How to cite: pRepair-MPP8_mAID-P2A-BFP was a gift from Kristian Helin (Addgene plasmid # 175036 ; http://n2t.net/addgene:175036 ; RRID:Addgene_175036)
